>Addgene plasmid #210521 | pGEX-6P-1 IntS12 | addgene full sequence | sequence record 416827 | Addgene NGS Result
AGCTTATCGACTGCACGGTGCACCAATGCTTCTGGCGTCAGGCAGCCATCGGAAGCTGTGGTATGGCTGT
GCAGGTCGTAAATCACTGCATAATTCGTGTCGCTCAAGGCGCACTCCCGTTCTGGATAATGTTTTTTGCG
CCGACATCATAACGGTTCTGGCAAATATTCTGAAATGAGCTGTTGACAATTAATCATCGGCTCGTATAAT
GTGTGGAATTGTGAGCGGATAACAATTTCACACAGGAAACAGTATTCATGTCCCCTATACTAGGTTATTG
GAAAATTAAGGGCCTTGTGCAACCCACTCGACTTCTTTTGGAATATCTTGAAGAAAAATATGAAGAGCAT
TTGTATGAGCGCGATGAAGGTGATAAATGGCGAAACAAAAAGTTTGAATTGGGTTTGGAGTTTCCCAATC
TTCCTTATTATATTGATGGTGATGTTAAATTAACACAGTCTATGGCCATCATACGTTATATAGCTGACAA
GCACAACATGTTGGGTGGTTGTCCAAAAGAGCGTGCAGAGATTTCAATGCTTGAAGGAGCGGTTTTGGAT
ATTAGATACGGTGTTTCGAGAATTGCATATAGTAAAGACTTTGAAACTCTCAAAGTTGATTTTCTTAGCA
AGCTACCTGAAATGCTGAAAATGTTCGAAGATCGTTTATGTCATAAAACATATTTAAATGGTGATCATGT
AACCCATCCTGACTTCATGTTGTATGACGCTCTTGATGTTGTTTTATACATGGACCCAATGTGCCTGGAT
GCGTTCCCAAAATTAGTTTGTTTTAAAAAACGTATTGAAGCTATCCCACAAATTGATAAGTACTTGAAAT
CCAGCAAGTATATAGCATGGCCTTTGCAGGGCTGGCAAGCCACGTTTGGTGGTGGCGACCATCCTCCAAA
ATCGGATCTGGAAGTTCTGTTCCAGGGGCCCCTGGGATCCCCGGAATTCGCCGCAAATATAGCCGCCGCT
GCTGCAGCTGCCCAAGAAGTGGATCCCGTGCTGAAGAAGGCCATCAAGTTGCTGCACTCGAGTAATCCCA
CCTCGGCGGCCGAACTGCGTCTGCTTTTGGACGAGGCTTTGAAGGCGCGTTTTGGTCCGGAGAAAAGTTT
GACCAACAACATGACGCCACGGATGCTGGAGGATGAAGCGAACTTTTCCGGACGTGCTGCCACGCCCCCG
CAGCAGCCCATCAATGCGGACGAGATCATAAATTTGACCAACTCACCGGACAAGGAGCCCTCCGATTCGG
TGGACACGATTGCGGATTCGGATGACGGTCTGAGCGCCGTGGGAATAGTTAACACCGGTGACACCGGCGA
CTTTGGCGACCTCAATTGCTGCGTGTGCGGCGAGATGGTTTTCACGGCCACCAATCGGCTGATTGAGTGC
TCCAAGTGCGGTGCCATGTACCATCAGGAGTGCCACAAGCCGCCCATAACCAAGGAGGAGGCGGCCGATG
ACCAGGAGCAGAACTGGCAGTGCGACACGTGCTGCAACAAGCCAACGAGCAGCGGGAGGACAACATCCTC
TGCAGCGGCCGTAACGCCAACTGTCTTCATAGCCGACGAACCCATGCCGTTGACCAGCAAAGCCAAATCG
TCGGTCGCGTCGTCGCGCTCATCGAACTCTTCCAACTCCTCGTCACCCTTCTACCGGCCCGAGCCCAGCA
GTTCCACGAATGCCAGCAGCAGTAGCAGCAGCAAGCATGGCCACAAGTCCTCCTCTTCGTCGTCGTCCAA
ATCGCACAAGGAAGAACGATCCTCTAAGTCCACGGCGGCGTCTTCTCTTAGCGCCATCGGCGGAATGGAG
AAGCACAACAGCAGTGGCACCTCATCGCGACGCAGCGGCTCCAGCACCAAATCCAGCTCCAAGAGCAGTT
CCTCCAAGCATCACGAAAGCGGCAGCAGCAGCAAGCGCAGATCCAAGCAGTAAGCGGCCGCATCGTGACT
GACTGACGATCTGCCTCGCGCGTTTCGGTGATGACGGTGAAAACCTCTGACACATGCAGCTCCCGGAGAC
GGTCACAGCTTGTCTGTAAGCGGATGCCGGGAGCAGACAAGCCCGTCAGGGCGCGTCAGCGGGTGTTGGC
GGGTGTCGGGGCGCAGCCATGACCCAGTCACGTAGCGATAGCGGAGTGTATAATTCTTGAAGACGAAAGG
GCCTCGTGATACGCCTATTTTTATAGGTTAATGTCATGATAATAATGGTTTCTTAGACGTCAGGTGGCAC
TTTTCGGGGAAATGTGCGCGGAACCCCTATTTGTTTATTTTTCTAAATACATTCAAATATGTATCCGCTC
ATGAGACAATAACCCTGATAAATGCTTCAATAATATTGAAAAAGGAAGAGTATGAGTATTCAACATTTCC
GTGTCGCCCTTATTCCCTTTTTTGCGGCATTTTGCCTTCCTGTTTTTGCTCACCCAGAAACGCTGGTGAA
AGTAAAAGATGCTGAAGATCAGTTGGGTGCACGAGTGGGTTACATCGAACTGGATCTCAACAGCGGTAAG
ATCCTTGAGAGTTTTCGCCCCGAAGAACGTTTTCCAATGATGAGCACTTTTAAAGTTCTGCTATGTGGCG
CGGTATTATCCCGTGTTGACGCCGGGCAAGAGCAACTCGGTCGCCGCATACACTATTCTCAGAATGACTT
GGTTGAGTACTCACCAGTCACAGAAAAGCATCTTACGGATGGCATGACAGTAAGAGAATTATGCAGTGCT
GCCATAACCATGAGTGATAACACTGCGGCCAACTTACTTCTGACAACGATCGGAGGACCGAAGGAGCTAA
CCGCTTTTTTGCACAACATGGGGGATCATGTAACTCGCCTTGATCGTTGGGAACCGGAGCTGAATGAAGC
CATACCAAACGACGAGCGTGACACCACGATGCCTGCAGCAATGGCAACAACGTTGCGCAAACTATTAACT
GGCGAACTACTTACTCTAGCTTCCCGGCAACAATTAATAGACTGGATGGAGGCGGATAAAGTTGCAGGAC
CACTTCTGCGCTCGGCCCTTCCGGCTGGCTGGTTTATTGCTGATAAATCTGGAGCCGGTGAGCGTGGGTC
TCGCGGTATCATTGCAGCACTGGGGCCAGATGGTAAGCCCTCCCGTATCGTAGTTATCTACACGACGGGG
AGTCAGGCAACTATGGATGAACGAAATAGACAGATCGCTGAGATAGGTGCCTCACTGATTAAGCATTGGT
AACTGTCAGACCAAGTTTACTCATATATACTTTAGATTGATTTAAAACTTCATTTTTAATTTAAAAGGAT
CTAGGTGAAGATCCTTTTTGATAATCTCATGACCAAAATCCCTTAACGTGAGTTTTCGTTCCACTGAGCG
TCAGACCCCGTAGAAAAGATCAAAGGATCTTCTTGAGATCCTTTTTTTCTGCGCGTAATCTGCTGCTTGC
AAACAAAAAAACCACCGCTACCAGCGGTGGTTTGTTTGCCGGATCAAGAGCTACCAACTCTTTTTCCGAA
GGTAACTGGCTTCAGCAGAGCGCAGATACCAAATACTGTCCTTCTAGTGTAGCCGTAGTTAGGCCACCAC
TTCAAGAACTCTGTAGCACCGCCTACATACCTCGCTCTGCTAATCCTGTTACCAGTGGCTGCTGCCAGTG
GCGATAAGTCGTGTCTTACCGGGTTGGACTCAAGACGATAGTTACCGGATAAGGCGCAGCGGTCGGGCTG
AACGGGGGGTTCGTGCACACAGCCCAGCTTGGAGCGAACGACCTACACCGAACTGAGATACCTACAGCGT
GAGCTATGAGAAAGCGCCACGCTTCCCGAAGGGAGAAAGGCGGACAGGTATCCGGTAAGCGGCAGGGTCG
GAACAGGAGAGCGCACGAGGGAGCTTCCAGGGGGAAACGCCTGGTATCTTTATAGTCCTGTCGGGTTTCG
CCACCTCTGACTTGAGCGTCGATTTTTGTGATGCTCGTCAGGGGGGCGGAGCCTATGGAAAAACGCCAGC
AACGCGGCCTTTTTACGGTTCCTGGCCTTTTGCTGGCCTTTTGCTCACATGTTCTTTCCTGCGTTATCCC
CTGATTCTGTGGATAACCGTATTACCGCCTTTGAGTGAGCTGATACCGCTCGCCGCAGCCGAACGACCGA
GCGCAGCGAGTCAGTGAGCGAGGAAGCGGAAGAGCGCCTGATGCGGTATTTTCTCCTTACGCATCTGTGC
GGTATTTCACACCGCATAAATTCCGACACCATCGAATGGCGCAAAACCTTTCGCGGTATGGCATGATAGC
GCCCGGAAGAGAGTCAATTCAGGGTGGTGAATGTGAAACCAGTAACGTTATACGATGTCGCAGAGTATGC
CGGTGTCTCTTATCAGACCGTTTCCCGCGTGGTGAACCAGGCCAGCCACGTTTCTGCGAAAACGCGGGAA
AAAGTGGAAGCGGCGATGGCGGAGCTGAATTACATTCCCAACCGCGTGGCACAACAACTGGCGGGCAAAC
AGTCGTTGCTGATTGGCGTTGCCACCTCCAGTCTGGCCCTGCACGCGCCGTCGCAAATTGTCGCGGCGAT
TAAATCTCGCGCCGATCAACTGGGTGCCAGCGTGGTGGTGTCGATGGTAGAACGAAGCGGCGTCGAAGCC
TGTAAAGCGGCGGTGCACAATCTTCTCGCGCAACGCGTCAGTGGGCTGATCATTAACTATCCGCTGGATG
ACCAGGATGCCATTGCTGTGGAAGCTGCCTGCACTAATGTTCCGGCGTTATTTCTTGATGTCTCTGACCA
GACACCCATCAACAGTATTATTTTCTCCCATGAAGACGGTACGCGACTGGGCGTGGAGCATCTGGTCGCA
TTGGGTCACCAGCAAATCGCGCTGTTAGCGGGCCCATTAAGTTCTGTCTCGGCGCGTCTGCGTCTGGCTG
GCTGGCATAAATATCTCACTCGCAATCAAATTCAGCCGATAGCGGAACGGGAAGGCGACTGGAGTGCCAT
GTCCGGTTTTCAACAAACCATGCAAATGCTGAATGAGGGCATCGTTCCCACTGCGATGCTGGTTGCCAAC
GATCAGATGGCGCTGGGCGCAATGCGCGCCATTACCGAGTCCGGGCTGCGCGTTGGTGCGGATATCTCGG
TAGTGGGATACGACGATACCGAAGACAGCTCATGTTATATCCCGCCGTTAACCACCATCAAACAGGATTT
TCGCCTGCTGGGGCAAACCAGCGTGGACCGCTTGCTGCAACTCTCTCAGGGCCAGGCGGTGAAGGGCAAT
CAGCTGTTGCCCGTCTCACTGGTGAAAAGAAAAACCACGCTAGCGCCCAATACGCAAACCGCCTCTCCCC
GCGCGTTGGCCGATTCATTAATGCAGCTGGCACGACAGGTTTCCCGACTGGAAAGCGGGCAGTGAGCGCA
ACGCAATTAATGTAAGTTAGCTCACTCATTAGGCACCCCAGGCTTTACACTTTATGCTTCCGGCTCGTAT
GTTGTGTGGAATTGTGAGCGGATAACAATTTCACACAGGAAACAGCTATGACCATGATTACGGATTCACT
GGCCGTCGTTTTACAACGTCGTGACTGGGAAAACCCTGGCGTTACCCAACTTAATCGCCTTGCAGCACAT
CCCCCTTTCGCCAGCTGGCGTAATAGCGAAGAGGCCCGCACCGATCGCCCTTCCCAACAGTTGCGCAGCC
TGAATGGCGAATGGCGCTTTGCCTGGTTTCCGGCACCAGAAGCGGTGCCGGAAAGCTGGCTGGAGTGCGA
TCTTCCTGAGGCCGATACTGTCGTCGTCCCCTCAAACTGGCAGATGCACGGTTACGATGCGCCCATCTAC
ACCAACGTGACCTATCCCATTACGGTCAATCCGCCGTTTGTTCCCACGGAGAATCCGACGGGTTGTTACT
CGCTCACATTTAATGTTGATGAAAGCTGGCTACAGGAAGGCCAGACGCGAATTATTTTTGATGGCGTTGG
AATT
Features (pLannotate 1.2.2; 17 found; start..end, strand, type, name):
    183..211     +  promoter       tac promoter: strong E. coli promoter; hybrid between the trp and lac UV5 promoters
    219..235     +  protein_bind   lac operator: The lac repressor binds to the lac operator to inhibit transcription in E. coli. This inhibition can be relieved by adding lactose or isopropyl-β-D-thiogalactopyranoside (IPTG). lac repressor encoded by lacI
    258..911     +  CDS            GST26_SCHJA: Experimental evidence at protein level: Swiss-Prot protein existence level 1. GST isoenzymes appear to play a central role in the parasite detoxification system. Other functions are also suspected including a role in increasing the solubility of haematin in the parasite gut. From Schistosoma japonicum (Blood fluke).
    960..1826    +  CDS            IntS12 (fragment): INT12_DROME - Experimental evidence at protein level: Swiss-Prot protein existence level 1. Component of the Integrator complex, a complex involved in the transcription of small nuclear RNAs (snRNA) and their 3'-box- dependent processing (PubMed:21078872, PubMed:23097424, PubMed:23288851). Involved in the 3'-end processing of the U7 snRNA, and also the spliceosomal snRNAs U1, U2, U4 and U5 (PubMed:21078872, PubMed:23097424, PubMed:23288851). Required for the normal expression of the Integrator complex component IntS1 (PubMed:23288851). May mediate recruitment of cytoplasmic dynein to the nucle
   1971..2010    +  CDS            rop (fragment): Rop protein, which maintains plasmids at low copy number; rop
   2112..2152    +  misc_feature   bom (fragment): basis of mobility region from pBR322
   2257..2361    +  promoter       AmpR promoter: bla
   2362..3222    +  CDS            AmpR: β-lactamase; bla; confers resistance to ampicillin, carbenicillin, and related antibiotics
   3393..3981    +  rep_origin     ori: high-copy-number ColE1/pMB1/pBR322/pUC origin of replication
   4167..4218    -  misc_feature   bom (fragment): basis of mobility region from pBR322
   4225..4302    +  promoter       lacI promoter: lacI
   4303..5385    +  CDS            lacI: lac repressor; lacI; The lac repressor binds to the lac operator to inhibit transcription in E. coli. This inhibition can be relieved by adding lactose or isopropyl-β-D-thiogalactopyranoside (IPTG).
   5398..5419    +  protein_bind   CAP binding site: CAP binding activates transcription in the presence of cAMP. E. coli catabolite activator protein
   5434..5464    +  promoter       lac promoter: promoter for the E. coli lac operon
   5472..5488    +  protein_bind   lac operator: The lac repressor binds to the lac operator to inhibit transcription in E. coli. This inhibition can be relieved by adding lactose or isopropyl-β-D-thiogalactopyranoside (IPTG). lac repressor encoded by lacI
   5508..5681    +  CDS            lacZα: LacZα fragment of β-galactosidase; lacZ fragment
   5945..107     -  CDS            yciV (fragment) (across the origin): RNAAM_ECOLI - Also known as trpH From Escherichia coli (strain K12).
