[The description below was written by a language model from this plasmid's Addgene catalogue record and pLannotate feature annotations shown in this document.]
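Description:
pGEX-6P-1 IntS12 is a 5,954 bp bacterial expression plasmid that produces Drosophila melanogaster IntS12 (CG5491), a subunit of the Integrator complex, as an N-terminal glutathione S-transferase fusion. It is built on the pGEX-6P-1 backbone and replicates in E. coli from a ColE1/pMB1-type origin. Selection is by ampicillin through the β-lactamase (AmpR) gene and its own promoter. Short remnants of the pBR322 rop and bom regions are annotated, along with a lac promoter/operator–lacZα segment and a fragment of an E. coli gene spanning the numbering origin. These appear to be backbone carry-over rather than functional parts of the expression unit.

The expression cassette is driven by the strong hybrid tac promoter followed by a lac operator, and the plasmid carries its own lacI gene. Transcription is therefore held off by lac repressor until it is relieved with IPTG. Downstream lies the Schistosoma japonicum 26 kDa GST coding sequence, then the IntS12 coding sequence, which was inserted between EcoRI and NotI sites that both remain intact. The annotation tool labels the IntS12 match as a fragment, and the record does not say whether this reflects a truncation or only the limits of the database alignment. The short gap between GST and the insert is not annotated. In the pGEX-6P series this region normally encodes a PreScission protease cleavage site for removing the tag.

The GST tag allows the fusion protein to be captured on glutathione resin, so the construct suits recombinant purification of IntS12 or GST pull-down assays. It was deposited with a study of how IntS6 and the Integrator phosphatase module tune premature transcription termination.
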