Addgene plasmid #210521: pGEX-6P-1 IntS12
Purpose: Expresses GST-tagged Drosophila IntS12
Depositing lab: Jeremy Wilusz. Depositing organization: Baylor College of Medicine. Publication: IntS6 and the Integrator phosphatase module tune the efficiency of select premature transcription termination events. Fujiwara R, Zhai SN, Liang D, Shah AP, Tracey M, Ma XK, Fields CJ, Mendoza-Figueroa MS, Meline MC, Tatomer DC, Yang L, Wilusz JE. Mol Cell. 2023 Nov 14:S1097-2765(23)00902-4. doi: 10.1016/j.molcel.2023.10.035. PubMed 37995689.
Backbone
  Vector backbone: pGEX-6P-1
  Total vector size (bp): 5954
  Vector type: Bacterial Expression
Growth in bacteria
  Bacterial resistance: Ampicillin, 100 μg/mL
  Growth temperature: 37°C
  Growth strain: DH5alpha
  Copy number: Unknown
Gene/Insert
  Gene/Insert name: IntS12
  Species: D. melanogaster (fly)
  Entrez Gene: IntS12 (a.k.a. Dmel_CG5491, CG5491, Dmel\CG5491, Int12)
  Tag / fusion protein: GST (N terminal on backbone)
  Cloning method: Restriction Enzyme; 5′ cloning site EcoRI (not destroyed); 3′ cloning site NotI (not destroyed)
  Sequencing primers: 5′ GGGCTGGCAAGCCACGTTT
Terms and licenses: Academic/Nonprofit Terms; Industry Terms: Not Available to Industry
How to cite: pGEX-6P-1 IntS12 was a gift from Jeremy Wilusz (Addgene plasmid # 210521 ; http://n2t.net/addgene:210521 ; RRID:Addgene_210521)
